>Addgene plasmid #27100 | pEF5B-FRT-GFP-αTAT1[D157N] | depositor full sequence | sequence record 12825 | Author sequence
GACGGATCGGGAGATCTCCCGATCCCCTATGGTGCACTCTCAGTACAATCTGCTCTGATGCCGCATAGTT
AAGCCAGTATCTGCTCCCTGCTTGTGTGTTGGAGGTCGCTGAGTAGTGCGCGAGCAAAATTTAAGCTACA
ACAAGGCAAGGCTTGACCGACAATTGCATGAAGAATCTGCTTAGGGTTAGGCGTTTTGCGCTGCTTCGCG
ATGTACGGGCCAGATATACGCGTTGACATTGATTATTGACTAGGCTTTTGCAAAAAGCTTTGCAAAGATG
GATAAAGTTTTAAACAGAGAGGAATCTTTGCAGCTAATGGACCTTCTAGGTCTTGAAAGGAGTGCCTCGT
GAGGCTCCGGTGCCCGTCAGTGGGCAGAGCGCACATCGCCCACAGTCCCCGAGAAGTTGGGGGGAGGGGT
CGGCAATTGAACCGGTGCCTAGAGAAGGTGGCGCGGGGTAAACTGGGAAAGTGATGTCGTGTACTGGCTC
CGCCTTTTTCCCGAGGGTGGGGGAGAACCGTATATAAGTGCAGTAGTCGCCGTGAACGTTCTTTTTCGCA
ACGGGTTTGCCGCCAGAACACAGGTAAGTGCCGTGTGTGGTTCCCGCGGGCCTGGCCTCTTTACGGGTTA
TGGCCCTTGCGTGCCTTGAATTACTTCCACCTGGCTGCAGTACGTGATTCTTGATCCCGAGCTTCGGGTT
GGAAGTGGGTGGGAGAGTTCGAGGCCTTGCGCTTAAGGAGCCCCTTCGCCTCGTGCTTGAGTTGAGGCCT
GGCCTGGGCGCTGGGGCCGCCGCGTGCGAATCTGGTGGCACCTTCGCGCCTGTCTCGCTGCTTTCGATAA
GTCTCTAGCCATTTAAAATTTTTGATGACCTGCTGCGACGCTTTTTTTCTGGCAAGATAGTCTTGTAAAT
GCGGGCCAAGATCTGCACACTGGTATTTCGGTTTTTGGGGCCGCGGGCGGCGACGGGGCCCGTGCGTCCC
AGCGCACATGTTCGGCGAGGCGGGGCCTGCGAGCGCGGCCACCGAGAATCGGACGGGGGTAGTCTCAAGC
TGGCCGGCCTGCTCTGGTGCCTGGCCTCGCGCCGCCGTGTATCGCCCCGCCCTGGGCGGCAAGGCTGGCC
CGGTCGGCACCAGTTGCGTGAGCGGAAAGATGGCCGCTTCCCGGCCCTGCTGCAGGGAGCTCAAAATGGA
GGACGCGGCGCTCGGGAGAGCGGGCGGGTGAGTCACCCACACAAAGGAAAAGGGCCTTTCCGTCCTCAGC
CGTCGCTTCATGTGACTCCACGGAGTACCGGGCGCCGTCCAGGCACCTCGATTAGTTCTCGAGCTTTTGG
AGTACGTCGTCTTTAGGTTGGGGGGAGGGGTTTTATGCGATGGAGTTTCCCCACACTGAGTGGGTGGAGA
CTGAAGTTAGGCCAGCTTGGCACTTGATGTAATTCTCCTTGGAATTTGCCCTTTTTGAGTTTGGATCTTG
GTTCATTCTCAAGCCTCAGACAGTGGTTCAAAGTTTTTTTCTTCCATTTCAGGTGTCGTGAGGAATTAGC
TTGGTACTAATACGACTCACTATAGGGAGACCCAAGCTGGCTAGGTAAGCTTGGTACCATGGTGAGCAAG
GGCGAGGAGCTGTTCACCGGGGTGGTGCCCATCCTGGTCGAGCTGGACGGCGACGTAAACGGCCACAAGT
TCAGCGTGTCCGGCGAGGGCGAGGGCGATGCCACCTACGGCAAGCTGACCCTGAAGTTCATCTGCACCAC
CGGCAAGCTGCCCGTGCCCTGGCCCACCCTCGTGACCACCCTGACCTACGGCGTGCAGTGCTTCAGCCGC
TACCCCGACCACATGAAGCAGCACGACTTCTTCAAGTCCGCCATGCCCGAAGGCTACGTCCAGGAGCGCA
CCATCTTCTTCAAGGACGACGGCAACTACAAGACCCGCGCCGAGGTGAAGTTCGAGGGCGACACCCTGGT
GAACCGCATCGAGCTGAAGGGCATCGACTTCAAGGAGGACGGCAACATCCTGGGGCACAAGCTGGAGTAC
AACTACAACAGCCACAACGTCTATATCATGGCCGACAAGCAGAAGAACGGCATCAAGGTGAACTTCAAGA
TCCGCCACAACATCGAGGACGGCAGCGTGCAGCTCGCCGACCACTACCAGCAGAACACCCCCATCGGCGA
CGGCCCCGTGCTGCTGCCCGACAACCACTACCTGAGCACCCAGTCCGCCCTGAGCAAAGACCCCAACGAG
AAGCGCGATCACATGGTCCTGCTGGAGTTCGTGACCGCCGCCGGGATCACTCTCGGCATGGACGAGCTGT
ACAAGGGCGGGGGCGGGGAGAATCTTTATTTTCAGGGCGGCGGGGGCGGGAAAGAAACCGCTGCTGCTAA
ATTCGAACGCCAGCACATGGACAGCGGACTAGTCCAGTGTGGTGGAATTCTGCAGATATCAACAAGTTTG
TACAAAAAAGTTGATGAGTTCCCGTTCGATGTGGACGCGCTGTTCCCGGAGCGGATCACGGTGCTGGACC
AGCACCTGAGGCCCCCAGCCCGCCGACCCGGAACCACAACGCCGGCCCGTGTTGATCTACAGCAGCAAAT
TATGACCATTATAGATGAACTGGGCAAGGCTTCTGCCAAGGCCCAGAATCTTTCCGCTCCTATCACTAGT
GCATCAAGGATGCAGAGTAACCGCCATGTTGTTTATATTCTCAAAGACAGTTCAGCCCGACCGGCTGGAA
AAGGAGCCATTATTGGTTTCATCAAAGTTGGATACAAGAAGCTCTTTGTACTGGATGATCGTGAGGCTCA
TAATGAGGTAGAACCACTTTGCATCCTGGACTTTTACATCCATGAGTCTGTGCAACGCCATGGCCATGGG
CGAGAACTCTTCCAGTATATGTTGCAGAAGGAGCGAGTGGAACCGCACCAACTGGCAATTAACCGACCCT
CACAGAAGCTGCTGAAATTCCTGAATAAGCACTACAATCTGGAGACCACAGTCCCACAGGTGAACAACTT
TGTGATCTTTGAAGGCTTCTTTGCCCATCAACATCGGCCCCCTGCTCCCTCTCTGAGGGCAACTCGACAC
TCTCGTGCTGCTGCAGTCGATCCCACGCCCGCTGCTCCAGCAAGGAAGCTGCCACCCAAGAGAGCAGAGG
GAGACATCAAGCCATACTCCTCTAGTGACCGAGAATTTCTGAAGGTAGCTGTGGAGCCTCCTTGGCCCCT
AAACAGGGCCCCTCGCCGCGCCACACCTCCAGCCCACCCACCCCCCCGCTCCAGCAGCCTGGGAAACTCA
CCAGAACGAGGTCCCCTCCGCCCCTTTGTGCCAGAGCAGGAGCTGCTGCGTTCCTTGCGCCTCTGCCCCC
CACACCCTACCGCCCGCCTTCTGTTGGCTGCTGACCCTGGGGGCAGCCCAGCTCAACGTCGTCGCACCAG
CTCCCTTCCCCGCTCTGAGGAGAGTCGATACTAACAACTTTCTTGTACAAAGTGGTTGATATCCAGCACA
GTGGCGGCCGCTCGAGTCTAGAGGGCCCGCGGTTCGAAGGTAAGCCTATCCCTAACCCTCTCCTCGGTCT
CGATCTACGCGGTACCGGTTAGTAATGAGTTTAAACCCGCTGATCAGCCTCGACTGTGCCTTCTAGTTGC
CAGCCATCTGTTGTTTGCCCCTCCCCCGTGCCTTCCTTGACCCTGGAAGGTGCCACTCCCACTGTCCTTT
CCTAATAAAATGAGGAAATTGCATCGCATTGTCTGAGTAGGTGTCATTCTATTCTGGGGGGTGGGGTGGG
GCAGGACAGCAAGGGGGAGGATTGGGAAGACAATAGCAGGCATGCTGGGGATGCGGTGGGCTCTATGGCT
TCTGAGGCGGAAAGAACCAGCTGGGGCTCTAGGGGGTATCCCC
[124 nt withheld, positions 3894-4017]
C
[91 nt withheld, positions 4019-4109]
AGGGTGATGGTTCACGTACCTAGAAGTTCCTATTCCGAAGTTCCTATTCTCTAGAAAGTATAGGAACTTC
CTTGGCCGCCAAGCCTTTGTCTCAAGAAGAATCCACCCTCATTGAAAGAGCAACGGCTACAATCAACAGC
ATCCCCATCTCTGAAGACTACAGCGTCGCCAGCGCAGCTCTCTCTAGCGACGGCCGCATCTTCACTGGTG
TCAATGTATATCATTTTACTGGGGGACCTTGTGCAGAACTCGTGGTGCTGGGCACTGCTGCTGCTGCGGC
AGCTGGCAACCTGACTTGTATCGTCGCGATCGGAAATGAGAACAGGGGCATCTTGAGCCCCTGCGGACGG
TGCCGACAGGTGCTTCTCGATCTGCATCCTGGGATCAAAGCCATAGTGAAGGACAGTGATGGACAGCCGA
CGGCAGTTGGGATTCGTGAATTGCTGCCCTCTGGTTATGTGTGGGAGGGCTAAGCACAATTCGAGCTCGG
TACCTTTAAGACCAATGACTTACAAGGCAGCTGTAGATCTTAGCCAACTTGTTTATTGCAGCTTAATGGT
TACAAATAAAGCAATAGCATCACAAATTTCACAAATAAAGCATTTTTTTCACTGCATTCTAGTTGTGGTT
TGTCCAAACTCATCAATGTATCTTATCATGTCTGTATACCGTCGACCTCTAGCTAGAGCTTGGCGTAATC
ATGGTCATAGCTGTTTCCTGTGTGAAATTGTTATCCGCTCACAATTCCACACAACATACGAGCCGGAAGC
ATAAAGTGTAAAGCCTGGGGTGCCTAATGAGTGAGCTAACTCACATTAATTGCGTTGCGCTCACTGCCCG
CTTTCCAGTCGGGAAACCTGTCGTGCCAGCTGCATTAATGAATCGGCCAACGCGCGGGGAGAGGCGGTTT
GCGTATTGGGCGCTCTTCCGCTTCCTCGCTCACTGACTCGCTGCGCTCGGTCGTTCGGCTGCGGCGAGCG
GTATCAGCTCACTCAAAGGCGGTAATACGGTTATCCACAGAATCAGGGGATAACGCAGGAAAGAACATGT
GAGCAAAAGGCCAGCAAAAGGCCAGGAACCGTAAAAAGGCCGCGTTGCTGGCGTTTTTCCATAGGCTCCG
CCCCCCTGACGAGCATCACAAAAATCGACGCTCAAGTCAGAGGTGGCGAAACCCGACAGGACTATAAAGA
TACCAGGCGTTTCCCCCTGGAAGCTCCCTCGTGCGCTCTCCTGTTCCGACCCTGCCGCTTACCGGATACC
TGTCCGCCTTTCTCCCTTCGGGAAGCGTGGCGCTTTCTCATAGCTCACGCTGTAGGTATCTCAGTTCGGT
GTAGGTCGTTCGCTCCAAGCTGGGCTGTGTGCACGAACCCCCCGTTCAGCCCGACCGCTGCGCCTTATCC
GGTAACTATCGTCTTGAGTCCAACCCGGTAAGACACGACTTATCGCCACTGGCAGCAGCCACTGGTAACA
GGATTAGCAGAGCGAGGTATGTAGGCGGTGCTACAGAGTTCTTGAAGTGGTGGCCTAACTACGGCTACAC
TAGAAGGACAGTATTTGGTATCTGCGCTCTGCTGAAGCCAGTTACCTTCGGAAAAAGAGTTGGTAGCTCT
TGATCCGGCAAACAAACCACCGCTGGTAGCGGTGGTTTTTTTGTTTGCAAGCAGCAGATTACGCGCAGAA
AAAAAGGATCTCAAGAAGATCCTTTGATCTTTTCTACGGGGTCTGACGCTCAGTGGAACGAAAACTCACG
TTAAGGGATTTTGGTCATGAGATTATCAAAAAGGATCTTCACCTAGATCCTTTTAAATTAAAAATGAAGT
TTTAAATCAATCTAAAGTATATATGAGTAAACTTGGTCTGACAGTTACCAATGCTTAATCAGTGAGGCAC
CTATCTCAGCGATCTGTCTATTTCGTTCATCCATAGTTGCCTGACTCCCCGTCGTGTAGATAACTACGAT
ACGGGAGGGCTTACCATCTGGCCCCAGTGCTGCAATGATACCGCGAGACCCACGCTCACCGGCTCCAGAT
TTATCAGCAATAAACCAGCCAGCCGGAAGGGCCGAGCGCAGAAGTGGTCCTGCAACTTTATCCGCCTCCA
TCCAGTCTATTAATTGTTGCCGGGAAGCTAGAGTAAGTAGTTCGCCAGTTAATAGTTTGCGCAACGTTGT
TGCCATTGCTACAGGCATCGTGGTGTCACGCTCGTCGTTTGGTATGGCTTCATTCAGCTCCGGTTCCCAA
CGATCAAGGCGAGTTACATGATCCCCCATGTTGTGCAAAAAAGCGGTTAGCTCCTTCGGTCCTCCGATCG
TTGTCAGAAGTAAGTTGGCCGCAGTGTTATCACTCATGGTTATGGCAGCACTGCATAATTCTCTTACTGT
CATGCCATCCGTAAGATGCTTTTCTGTGACTGGTGAGTACTCAACCAAGTCATTCTGAGAATAGTGTATG
CGGCGACCGAGTTGCTCTTGCCCGGCGTCAATACGGGATAATACCGCGCCACATAGCAGAACTTTAAAAG
TGCTCATCATTGGAAAACGTTCTTCGGGGCGAAAACTCTCAAGGATCTTACCGCTGTTGAGATCCAGTTC
GATGTAACCCACTCGTGCACCCAACTGATCTTCAGCATCTTTTACTTTCACCAGCGTTTCTGGGTGAGCA
AAAACAGGAAGGCAAAATGCCGCAAAAAAGGGAATAAGGGCGACACGGAAATGTTGAATACTCATACTCT
TCCTTTTTCAATATTATTGAAGCATTTATCAGGGTTATTGTCTCATGAGCGGATACATATTTGAATGTAT
TTAGAAAAATAAACAAATAGGGGTTCCGCGCACATTTCCCCGAAAAGTGCCACCTGACGTC
Features (pLannotate 1.2.2; 26 found; start..end, strand, type, name):
     28..80      -  misc_feature   bom (fragment): basis of mobility region from pBR322
    235..253     +  enhancer       CMV enhancer (fragment): human cytomegalovirus immediate early enhancer
    278..347     +  CDS            small t antigen (fragment): SV40 (simian virus 40) small t antigen
    353..1531    +  promoter       EF-1α promoter: strong constitutive promoter for human elongation factor EF-1α
   1548..1566    +  promoter       T7 promoter: promoter for bacteriophage T7 RNA polymerase
   1599..2315    +  CDS            EGFP: EGFP is a basic (constitutively fluorescent) green fluorescent protein published in 1996, derived from Aequorea victoria. It is reported to be a rapidly-maturing weak dimer with moderate acid sensitivity.
   2327..2352    +  CDS            capTEV™ (fragment): composite tag for in vivo biotinylation, TEV protease cleavage, and 6xHis tagging
   2361..2405    +  CDS            S-Tag: affinity and epitope tag derived from pancreatic ribonuclease A
   2443..2460    +  protein_bind   attB1 (fragment): mutant version of attB; core recombination site for the Gateway® BP reaction BP Clonase™
   2466..3428    +  CDS            ATAT1: ATAT_MACMU - Also known as MEC17 From Macaca mulatta (Rhesus macaque).
   3468..3485    -  protein_bind   attB2 (fragment): mutant version of attB; core recombination site for the Gateway® BP reaction BP Clonase™
   3539..3574    +  CDS            V5 tag (fragment): epitope tag from simian virus 5
   3624..3848    +  polyA_signal   bGH poly(A) signal: bovine growth hormone polyadenylation signal
   3852..3873    +  promoter       SV40 promoter (fragment): SV40 enhancer and early promoter
   3894..4127    +  rep_origin     f1 ori (fragment) (sequence partly withheld): f1 bacteriophage origin of replication; arrow indicates direction of (+) strand synthesis
   4132..4179    +  protein_bind   FRT: FLP-mediated recombination occurs in the 8-bp core sequence TCTAGAAA (Turan and Bode, 2011). FLP recombinase from the Saccharomyces cerevisiae 2μ plasmid
   4187..4582    +  CDS            BSD: blasticidin S deaminase; Aspergillus terreus BSD; confers resistance to blasticidin
   4587..4603    +  misc_feature   MCS (fragment): pUC18/19 multiple cloning site
   4645..4773    +  polyA_signal   SV40 poly(A) signal: SV40 polyadenylation signal
   4837..4853    -  protein_bind   lac operator: The lac repressor binds to the lac operator to inhibit transcription in E. coli. This inhibition can be relieved by adding lactose or isopropyl-β-D-thiogalactopyranoside (IPTG). lac repressor encoded by lacI
   4861..4891    -  promoter       lac promoter: promoter for the E. coli lac operon
   4906..4927    -  protein_bind   CAP binding site: CAP binding activates transcription in the presence of cAMP. E. coli catabolite activator protein
   4940..5032    -  CDS            lacI (fragment): lac repressor; lacI; The lac repressor binds to the lac operator to inhibit transcription in E. coli. This inhibition can be relieved by adding lactose or isopropyl-β-D-thiogalactopyranoside (IPTG).
   5215..5803    -  rep_origin     ori: high-copy-number ColE1/pMB1/pBR322/pUC origin of replication
   5974..6834    -  CDS            AmpR: β-lactamase; bla; confers resistance to ampicillin, carbenicillin, and related antibiotics
   6835..6939    -  promoter       AmpR promoter: bla
