[The description below was written by a language model from this plasmid's Addgene catalogue record and pLannotate feature annotations shown in this document.]
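Description:
pEF5B-FRT-GFP-αTAT1[D157N] is a mammalian expression plasmid of about 7 kb, built by a Gateway LR reaction into the pEF5B-FRT-LAP-DEST destination backbone. In bacteria it is maintained at high copy from a ColE1/pUC-type origin and selected with ampicillin through the β-lactamase gene. A partial f1 origin and leftover lac regulatory fragments are also annotated but appear to be backbone remnants.

The payload is the human α-tubulin K40 acetyltransferase αTAT1 (ATAT1, also called MEC17) carrying the D157N substitution. The automated annotation labels this coding region by its closest match, the macaque orthologue, but the catalogue entry gives the species as human. Expression is driven by the strong constitutive EF-1α promoter and terminated by the bGH polyadenylation signal. Upstream of the insert, the backbone supplies an N-terminal tag made of EGFP, a short segment annotated as matching a TEV-cleavage tag, and an S-tag. This arrangement allows both fluorescence localisation and affinity purification of the fusion protein. The insert is flanked by attB1 and attB2 sites left by the Gateway reaction. A V5 tag fragment lies downstream of attB2, and the record does not indicate that it is part of the expressed protein.

An FRT site sits directly in front of a blasticidin S deaminase gene with an SV40 poly(A) signal and no complete promoter of its own. This is the layout used for FLP-mediated integration into a genomic FRT landing site, where insertion activates blasticidin resistance and yields isogenic stable lines. The record does not state the functional effect of D157N. The associated study concerns αTAT1 in tubulin acetylation, ciliogenesis and mechanosensation, so the construct presumably serves as a point-mutant comparison to the wild-type enzyme.
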