Addgene plasmid #27100: pEF5B-FRT-GFP-αTAT1[D157N]
Depositing lab: Maxence Nachury. Depositing organization: Stanford University. Publication: The major alpha-tubulin K40 acetyltransferase alphaTAT1 promotes rapid ciliogenesis and efficient mechanosensation. Shida T, Cueva JG, Xu Z, Goodman MB, Nachury MV. Proc Natl Acad Sci U S A. 2010 Dec 14;107(50):21517-22. doi: 10.1073/pnas.1013728107. Epub 2010 Nov 10. PubMed 21068373.
Backbone
  Vector backbone: pEF5B-FRT-LAP-DEST
  Backbone size w/o insert (bp): 5971
  Vector type: Mammalian Expression
  Selectable markers: Blasticidin
Growth in bacteria
  Bacterial resistance: Ampicillin, 100 μg/mL
  Growth temperature: 37°C
  Growth strain: DH5alpha
  Copy number: High Copy
Gene/Insert
  Gene/Insert name: αTubulin K40 acetyltransferase (alt name: αTAT1)
  Species: H. sapiens (human)
  Insert size (bp): 999
  Mutation: D157N
  GenBank ID: NM_024909
  Entrez Gene: ATAT1 (a.k.a. C6orf134, MEC17, Nbla00487, TAT, alpha-TAT, alpha-TAT1)
  Tag / fusion protein: GFP (N terminal on backbone); S-tag (N terminal on backbone)
  Cloning method: Gateway Cloning; 5′ cloning site LR reaction (not destroyed); 3′ cloning site LR reaction (not destroyed)
  Sequencing primers: 5′ n/a
Terms and licenses: Academic/Nonprofit Terms; Industry Terms: Not Available to Industry
How to cite: pEF5B-FRT-GFP-αTAT1[D157N] was a gift from Maxence Nachury (Addgene plasmid # 27100 ; http://n2t.net/addgene:27100 ; RRID:Addgene_27100)
