>Addgene plasmid #27100 | pEF5B-FRT-GFP-αTAT1[D157N] | addgene partial sequence | sequence record 33372 | 27100 with EGFP-C
GGAGAGCTGTCAGGGCGGGGGCGGGGAGAATCTTTATTTTCAGGGCGGCGGGGGCGGGAAAGAAACCGCT
GCTGCTAAATTCGAACGCCAGCACATGGACAGCGGACTAGTCCAGTGTGGTGGAATTCTGCAGATATCAA
CAAGTTTGTACAAAAAAGTTGATGAGTTCCCGTTCGATGTGGACGCGCTGTTCCCGGAGCGGATCACGGT
GCTGGACCAGCACCTGAGGCCCCCAGCCCGCCGACCCGGAACCACAACGCCGGCCCGTGTTGATCTACAG
CAGCAAATTATGACCATTATAGATGAACTGGGCAAGGCTTCTGCCAAGGCCCAGAATCTTTCCGCTCCTA
TCACTAGTGCATCAAGGATGCAGAGTAACCGCCATGTTGTTTATATTCTCAAAGACAGTTCAGCCCGACC
GGCTGGAAAAGGAGCCATTATTGGTTTCATCAAAGTTGGATACAAGAAGCTCTTTGTACTGGATGATCGT
GAGGCTCATAATGAGGTAGAACCACTTTGCATCCTGGACTTTTACATCCATGAGTCTGTGCAACGCCATG
GCCATGGGCGAGAACTCTTCCAGTATATGTTGCAGAAGGAGCGAGTGGAACCGCACCAACTGGCAATTAA
CCGACCCTCACAGAAGCTGCTGAAATTCCTGAATAAGCACTACAATCTGGAGACCACAGTCCCACAGGTG
AACAACTTTGTGATCTTTGAAGGCTTCTTTGCCCATCAACATCGGCCCCCTGCTCCCTCTCTGAGGGCAA
CTCGACACTCTCGTGCTGCTGCAGTCGATCCCACGCCCGCTGCTCCAGCAAGGAAGCTGCCACCCAAGAG
AGCAGAGGGAGACATCAAGCCATACTCCTCTAGTGACCGAGAATTTCTGAAGGTAGCTGTGGAGCCTCCT
TGGCCCCTAACAGGCCTGC
